Addgene plasmid #202099: pCA_e-4
Purpose: (Empty Backbone) Receiver cloning vector for even-4 level constructs. Contains lacZ for blue/white screening.
Depositing lab: Christopher Dupont. Depositing organization: J. Craig Venter Institute (JCVI). Publication: Universal loop assembly: open, efficient and cross-kingdom DNA fabrication. Pollak B, Matute T, Nunez I, Cerda A, Lopez C, Vargas V, Kan A, Bielinski V, von Dassow P, Dupont CL, Federici F. Synth Biol (Oxf). 2020;5(1):ysaa001. doi: 10.1093/synbio/ysaa001. Epub 2020 Feb 5. PubMed 32161816.
Backbone
  Vector backbone: pCA_e-4
  Vector type: Synthetic Biology
  Selectable markers: lacZ
Growth in bacteria
  Bacterial resistance: Spectinomycin, 50 μg/mL
  Growth temperature: 37°C
  Growth strain: DH5alpha
  Copy number: High Copy
Gene/Insert
  Gene/Insert name: None
  Mutation: None
How to cite: pCA_e-4 was a gift from Christopher Dupont (Addgene plasmid # 202099 ; http://n2t.net/addgene:202099 ; RRID:Addgene_202099)
