[The description below was written by a language model from this plasmid's Addgene catalogue record and pLannotate feature annotations shown in this document.]
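Description:
pCA_e-4 is a small (about 2.7 kb) empty receiver vector from the universal Loop assembly toolkit, a synthetic-biology system for hierarchical DNA fabrication across different host kingdoms. According to the record, it serves as the acceptor for position 4 of the "even" assembly levels. It carries no insert of its own. The plasmid is maintained in E. coli from a high-copy ColE1/pMB1-type origin of replication. It is selected with spectinomycin through an aadA aminoglycoside adenylyltransferase gene, which spans the numbering origin of the circular sequence.

The functional payload is a lacZα screening cassette. A CAP binding site, lac promoter and lac operator drive a LacZα fragment that has a pUC18/19-type multiple cloning site at its start. In a suitable α-complementing host, the intact cassette gives blue colonies. Replacing the cassette with assembled parts abolishes β-galactosidase activity and gives white colonies, so correct assemblies can be picked by eye. Loop assembly generally alternates between odd and even levels, using different type IIS restriction enzymes and different antibiotic markers. The feature table does not annotate the type IIS sites or the overhangs that define position 4, so these details cannot be read from the record.

The remaining annotations are short fragments: pieces of lacI, a partial second MCS, a Tn5 transposase fragment and part of the pBR322 bom region. These are most likely remnants of the parental sequences used to build the vector rather than working elements. The plasmid is used as a cloning intermediate for combining lower-level transcription units into larger multigene constructs.
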