Features (pLannotate 1.2.2; 11 found; start..end, strand, type, name):
    160..276     -  CDS            tnpA (fragment): TN5P_ECOLX - Also known as tnp. Experimental evidence at protein level: Swiss-Prot protein existence level 1. Mediates transposition of transposon Tn5 by a 'cut and paste' mechanism. First, the monomeric transposase binds the 19 bp inverted DNA repeats flanking the transposon. Then, dimerization of the DNA- bound transposase creates a synaptic DNA complex. After nicking of the first DNA strand, excision of the transposon proceeds through a series of intermediates. The transposase then mediates the insertion of the transposon at a new site by strand transfer. The activity of the wild- type tran
    277..309     -  misc_feature   MCS (fragment): pUC18/19 multiple cloning site
    598..640     +  CDS            lacI (fragment): lac repressor; lacI; The lac repressor binds to the lac operator to inhibit transcription in E. coli. This inhibition can be relieved by adding lactose or isopropyl-β-D-thiogalactopyranoside (IPTG).
    653..674     +  protein_bind   CAP binding site: CAP binding activates transcription in the presence of cAMP. E. coli catabolite activator protein
    689..719     +  promoter       lac promoter: promoter for the E. coli lac operon
    727..743     +  protein_bind   lac operator: The lac repressor binds to the lac operator to inhibit transcription in E. coli. This inhibition can be relieved by adding lactose or isopropyl-β-D-thiogalactopyranoside (IPTG). lac repressor encoded by lacI
    780..836     -  misc_feature   MCS: pUC18/19 multiple cloning site
    833..990     +  CDS            lacZα (fragment): LacZα fragment of β-galactosidase; lacZ fragment
    996..1095    -  misc_feature   bom (fragment): basis of mobility region from pBR322
   1344..1932    -  rep_origin     ori: high-copy-number ColE1/pMB1/pBR322/pUC origin of replication
   2026..128     -  CDS            aadA (across the origin): S3AD_ECOLX - Experimental evidence at protein level: Swiss-Prot protein existence level 1. Mediates bacterial resistance to the antibiotics streptomycin and spectinomycin. From Escherichia coli.
>Addgene plasmid #202099 | pCA_e-4 | addgene full sequence | sequence record 405418 | Addgene NGS Result
TTCAGGCCGCCATCCACTGCGGAGCCGTACAAATGTACGGCCAGCAACGTCGGTTCGAGATGGCGCTCGA
TGACGCCAACTACCTCTGATAGTTGAGTCGATACTTCGGCGATCACCGCTTCCCTCATGCGAAACGATCC
TCATCCTGTCTCTTGATCAGATATTGATCCCCTGCGCCATCAGATCCTTGGCGGCAAGAAAGCCATCCAG
TTTACTTTGCAGGGCTTCCCAACCTTACCAGAGGGCGCCCCAGCTGGCAATTCCGGTTCGCTTGCTAAGC
TTGCATGCCTGCAAGTCGACTCTAGAGGAGCGGTGATCACAGGCAGCAACGCTCTGTCATCGTTACAATC
AACATGCTACCCTCCGCGAGATCATCCGTGTTTCAAACCCGGCAGCTTAGTTGCCGTTCTTCCGAATAGC
ATCGGTAACATGAGCAAAGTCTGCCGCCTTACAACGGCTCTCCCGCTGACGCCGTCCCGGACTGATGGGC
TGCCTGTATCGAGTGGTGATTTTGTGCCGAGCTCATTACTCGCATCCATTCTCAGGCTGTCTCGTCTCGT
CTCCGAGGTCTCAGCTTAATGTGAAGAGCTTGACACCGCAGCTGGCACGACAGGTTTCCCGACTGGAAAG
CGGGCAGTGAGCGCAACGCAATTAATGTGAGTTAGCTCACTCATTAGGCACCCCAGGCTTTACACTTTAT
GCTTCCGGCTCGTATGTTGTGTGGAATTGTGAGCGGATAACAATTTCACACAGGAAACAGCTATGACCAT
GATTACGCCAAGCTTGCATGCCTGCAGGTCGACTCTAGAGGATCCCCGGGTACCGAGCTCGAATTCACTG
GCCGTCGTTTTACAACGTCGTGACTGGGAAAACCCTGGCGTTACCCAACTTAATCGCCTTGCAGCACATC
CCCCTTTCGCCAGCTGGCGTAATAGCGAAGAGGCCCGCACCGATCGCCCTTCCCAACAGTTGCGCAGCCT
GAATGGCGAATGGCGCCTGATGCGGTATTTTCTCCTTACGCATCTGTGCGGTATTTCACACCGCATATGG
TGCACTCTCAGTACAATCTGCTCTGATGCCGCATAGTTAAGCCAGCCCCGACACCCGCCAACACCCGCTG
ACGCGCCCTGACGGGCTTGTCTGCTCCCGGCATCCGCTTACAGACAAGCTGTGACACTAGTGAGCACGCT
CTTCAGGTTCGCTTGAGACCACCCCAGGATACATAGATTACCACAACTCCGAGCCCTTCCACCCACAGAA
TCAGGGGATAACGCAGGAAAGAACATGTGAGCAAAAGGCCAGCAAAAGGCCAGGAACCGTAAAAAGGCCG
CGTTGCTGGCGTTTTTCCATAGGCTCCGCCCCCCTGACGAGCATCACAAAAATCGACGCTCAAGTCAGAG
GTGGCGAAACCCGACAGGACTATAAAGATACCAGGCGTTTCCCCCTGGAAGCTCCCTCGTGCGCTCTCCT
GTTCCGACCCTGCCGCTTACCGGATACCTGTCCGCCTTTCTCCCTTCGGGAAGCGTGGCGCTTTCTCATA
GCTCACGCTGTAGGTATCTCAGTTCGGTGTAGGTCGTTCGCTCCAAGCTGGGCTGTGTGCACGAACCCCC
CGTTCAGCCCGACCGCTGCGCCTTATCCGGTAACTATCGTCTTGAGTCCAACCCGGTAAGACACGACTTA
TCGCCACTGGCAGCAGCCACTGGTAACAGGATTAGCAGAGCGAGGTATGTAGGCGGTGCTACAGAGTTCT
TGAAGTGGTGGCCTAACTACGGCTACACTAGAAGGACAGTATTTGGTATCTGCGCTCTGCTGAAGCCAGT
TACCTTCGGAAAAAGAGTTGGTAGCTCTTGATCCGGCAAACAAACCACCGCTGGTAGCGGTGGTTTTTTT
GTTTGCAAGCAGCAGATTACGCGCAGAAAAAAAGGATCTCAAGAAGATCCTTTGATCTTTTCTACGGGGT
CTGACGCTCAGTGGAACGAAAACTCACGTTAAGGGATTTTGGTCATGCATTCTAGGTGATTATTATTTGC
CGACTACCTTGGTGATCTCGCCTTTCACGTAGTGGACAAATTCTTCCAACTGATCTGCGCGCGAGGCCAA
GCGATCTTCTTCTTGTCCAAGATAAGCCTGTCTAGCTTCAAGTATGACGGGCTGATACTGGGCCGGCAGG
CGCTCCATTGCCCAGTCGGCAGCGACATCCTTCGGCGCGATTTTGCCGGTTACTGCGCTGTACCAAATGC
GGGACAACGTAAGCACTACATTTCGCTCATCGCCAGCCCAGTCGGGCGGCGAGTTCCATAGCGTTAAGGT
TTCATTTAGCGCCTCAAATAGATCCTGTTCAGGAACCGGATCAAAGAGTTCCTCCGCCGCTGGACCTACC
AAGGCAACGCTATGTTCTCTTGCTTTTGTCAGCAAGATAGCCAGATCAATGTCGATCGTGGCTGGCTCGA
AGATACCAGCAAGAATGTCATTGCGCTGCCATTCTCCAAATTGCAGTTCGCGCTTAGCTGGATAACGCCA
CGGAATGATGTCGTCGTGCACAACAATGGTGACTTCTACAGCGCGGAGAATCTCACTCTCTCCAGGGGAA
GCCGAAGTTTCCAAAAGGTCGTTGATCAAAGCTCGCCGCGTTGTTTCATCAAGCCTTACGGTCACCGTAA
CCAGCAAATCAATATCACTGTGTGGC
